>Addgene plasmid #131907 | pDONR221_SLC10A1 | addgene full sequence | sequence record 259271 | Addgene NGS Result
CTTTCCTGCGTTATCCCCTGATTCTGTGGATAACCGTATTACCGCCTTTGAGTGAGCTGATACCGCTCGC
CGCAGCCGAACGACCGAGCGCAGCGAGTCAGTGAGCGAGGAAGCGGAAGAGCGCCCAATACGCAAACCGC
CTCTCCCCGCGCGTTGGCCGATTCATTAATGCAGCTGGCACGACAGGTTTCCCGACTGGAAAGCGGGCAG
TGAGCGCAACGCAATTAATACGCGTACCGCTAGCCAGGAAGAGTTTGTAGAAACGCAAAAAGGCCATCCG
TCAGGATGGCCTTCTGCTTAGTTTGATGCCTGGCAGTTTATGGCGGGCGTCCTGCCCGCCACCCTCCGGG
CCGTTGCTTCACAACGTTCAAATCCGCTCCCGGCGGATTTGTCCTACTCAGGAGAGCGTTCACCGACAAA
CAACAGATAAAACGAAAGGCCCAGTCTTCCGACTGAGCCTTTCGTTTTATTTGATGCCTGGCAGTTCCCT
ACTCTCGCGTTAACGCTAGCATGGATGTTTTCCCAGTCACGACGTTGTAAAACGACGGCCAGTCTTAAGC
TCGGGCCCCAAATAATGATTTTATTTTGACTGATAGTGACCTGTTCGTTGCAACACATTGATGAGCAATG
CTTTTTTATAATGCCAACTTTGTACAAAAAAGCAGGCTCCACCATGGAGGCCCACAACGCCAGCGCCCCT
TTTAATTTCACACTGCCCCCTAACTTTGGCAAGAGGCCAACCGACCTGGCCCTGTCCGTGATCCTGGTGT
TCATGCTGTTCTTTATCATGCTGAGCCTGGGCTGCACAATGGAGTTTTCCAAGATCAAGGCACACCTGTG
GAAGCCAAAGGGACTGGCAATCGCCCTGGTGGCCCAGTACGGCATCATGCCTCTGACCGCCTTTGTGCTG
GGCAAGGTGTTCCGGCTGAAGAATATCGAGGCCCTGGCAATCCTGGTGTGCGGATGTTCTCCCGGCGGCA
ACCTGTCTAACGTGTTCAGCCTGGCCATGAAGGGCGACATGAACCTGTCCATCGTGATGACCACATGCTC
TACCTTTTGTGCCCTGGGCATGATGCCTCTGCTGCTGTACATCTATAGCAGAGGCATCTACGACGGCGAT
CTGAAGGATAAGGTGCCATATAAGGGCATCGTGATCTCCCTGGTGCTGGTGCTGATCCCATGCACAATCG
GCATCGTGCTGAAGTCTAAGAGGCCCCAGTACATGCGCTATGTGATCAAGGGCGGCATGATCATCATCCT
GCTGTGCAGCGTGGCAGTGACCGTGCTGTCCGCCATCAATGTGGGCAAGTCTATCATGTTCGCCATGACA
CCCCTGCTGATCGCCACCAGCTCCCTGATGCCTTTTATCGGCTTCCTGCTGGGCTATGTGCTGTCCGCCC
TGTTCTGCCTGAACGGCAGATGTCGGAGAACCGTGTCTATGGAGACAGGCTGCCAGAATGTGCAGCTGTG
CAGCACAATCCTGAACGTGGCCTTCCCACCCGAAGTGATCGGCCCTCTGTTCTTTTTCCCACTGCTGTAC
ATGATCTTTCAGCTGGGAGAGGGACTGCTGCTGATCGCAATCTTTTGGTGTTACGAGAAGTTCAAGACCC
CTAAGGACAAGACAAAGATGATCTATACCGCCGCCACCACAGAGGAGACAATCCCAGGCGCCCTGGGCAA
TGGCACCTATAAGGGCGAGGATTGCAGCCCCTGTACCGCCGACCCAGCTTTCTTGTACAAAGTTGGCATT
ATAAGAAAGCATTGCTTATCAATTTGTTGCAACGAACAGGTCACTATCAGTCAAAATAAAATCATTATTT
GCCATCCAGCTGATATCCCCTATAGTGAGTCGTATTACATGGTCATAGCTGTTTCCTGGCAGCTCTGGCC
CGTGTCTCAAAATCTCTGATGTTACATTGCACAAGATAAAAATATATCATCATGAACAATAAAACTGTCT
GCTTACATAAACAGTAATACAAGGGGTGTTATGAGCCATATTCAACGGGAAACGTCGAGGCCGCGATTAA
ATTCCAACATGGATGCTGATTTATATGGGTATAAATGGGCTCGCGATAATGTCGGGCAATCAGGTGCGAC
AATCTATCGCTTGTATGGGAAGCCCGATGCGCCAGAGTTGTTTCTGAAACATGGCAAAGGTAGCGTTGCC
AATGATGTTACAGATGAGATGGTCAGACTAAACTGGCTGACGGAATTTATGCCTCTTCCGACCATCAAGC
ATTTTATCCGTACTCCTGATGATGCATGGTTACTCACCACTGCGATCCCCGGAAAAACAGCATTCCAGGT
ATTAGAAGAATATCCTGATTCAGGTGAAAATATTGTTGATGCGCTGGCAGTGTTCCTGCGCCGGTTGCAT
TCGATTCCTGTTTGTAATTGTCCTTTTAACAGCGATCGCGTATTTCGTCTCGCTCAGGCGCAATCACGAA
TGAATAACGGTTTGGTTGATGCGAGTGATTTTGATGACGAGCGTAATGGCTGGCCTGTTGAACAAGTCTG
GAAAGAAATGCATAAACTTTTGCCATTCTCACCGGATTCAGTCGTCACTCATGGTGATTTCTCACTTGAT
AACCTTATTTTTGACGAGGGGAAATTAATAGGTTGTATTGATGTTGGACGAGTCGGAATCGCAGACCGAT
ACCAGGATCTTGCCATCCTATGGAACTGCCTCGGTGAGTTTTCTCCTTCATTACAGAAACGGCTTTTTCA
AAAATATGGTATTGATAATCCTGATATGAATAAATTGCAGTTTCATTTGATGCTCGATGAGTTTTTCTAA
TCAGAATTGGTTAATTGGTTGTAACACTGGCAGAGCATTACGCTGACTTGACGGGACGGCGCAAGCTCAT
GACCAAAATCCCTTAACGTGAGTTACGCGTCGTTCCACTGAGCGTCAGACCCCGTAGAAAAGATCAAAGG
ATCTTCTTGAGATCCTTTTTTTCTGCGCGTAATCTGCTGCTTGCAAACAAAAAAACCACCGCTACCAGCG
GTGGTTTGTTTGCCGGATCAAGAGCTACCAACTCTTTTTCCGAAGGTAACTGGCTTCAGCAGAGCGCAGA
TACCAAATACTGTTCTTCTAGTGTAGCCGTAGTTAGGCCACCACTTCAAGAACTCTGTAGCACCGCCTAC
ATACCTCGCTCTGCTAATCCTGTTACCAGTGGCTGCTGCCAGTGGCGATAAGTCGTGTCTTACCGGGTTG
GACTCAAGACGATAGTTACCGGATAAGGCGCAGCGGTCGGGCTGAACGGGGGGTTCGTGCACACAGCCCA
GCTTGGAGCGAACGACCTACACCGAACTGAGATACCTACAGCGTGAGCTATGAGAAAGCGCCACGCTTCC
CGAAGGGAGAAAGGCGGACAGGTATCCGGTAAGCGGCAGGGTCGGAACAGGAGAGCGCACGAGGGAGCTT
CCAGGGGGAAACGCCTGGTATCTTTATAGTCCTGTCGGGTTTCGCCACCTCTGACTTGAGCGTCGATTTT
TGTGATGCTCGTCAGGGGGGCGGAGCCTATGGAAAAACGCCAGCAACGCGGCCTTTTTACGGTTCCTGGC
CTTTTGCTGGCCTTTTGCTCACATGTT
Features (pLannotate 1.2.2; 10 found; start..end, strand, type, name):
    121..213     +  CDS            lacI (fragment): lac repressor; lacI; The lac repressor binds to the lac operator to inhibit transcription in E. coli. This inhibition can be relieved by adding lactose or isopropyl-β-D-thiogalactopyranoside (IPTG).
    268..295     -  terminator     rrnB T2 terminator: transcription terminator T2 from the E. coli rrnB gene
    427..470     +  terminator     rrnB T1 terminator: Escherichia coli rrnB; transcription terminator T1 from the E. coli rrnB gene
    517..553     -  CDS            lacZα (fragment): LacZα fragment of β-galactosidase; lacZ fragment
    569..668     +  protein_bind   attL1: mutant version of attL; recombination site for the Gateway® LR reaction LR Clonase™
    674..1720    +  CDS            SLC10A1: NTCP_HUMAN - Also known as NTCP. Experimental evidence at protein level: Swiss-Prot protein existence level 1. (Microbial infection) Acts as a receptor for hepatitis B virus. From Homo sapiens (Human).
   1722..1821    -  protein_bind   attL2: mutant version of attL; recombination site for the Gateway® LR reaction LR Clonase™
   1839..1857    -  promoter       T7 promoter: promoter for bacteriophage T7 RNA polymerase
   1991..2800    +  CDS            KanR: aminoglycoside phosphotransferase; aph(3')-Ia; confers resistance to kanamycin in bacteria or G418 (Geneticin®) in eukaryotes
   2947..3535    +  rep_origin     ori: high-copy-number ColE1/pMB1/pBR322/pUC origin of replication
