[The description below was written by a language model from this plasmid's Addgene catalogue record and pLannotate feature annotations shown in this document.]
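Description:
pDONR221_SLC10A1 is a Gateway entry clone built on the commercial pDONR221 backbone. It carries a codon-optimized open reading frame for human SLC10A1, also known as NTCP, the solute carrier that also serves as a receptor for hepatitis B virus. The sequenced plasmid is about 3.6 kb. It replicates in E. coli from a high-copy ColE1/pUC-type origin and is selected with kanamycin through an aph(3')-Ia (KanR) cassette. Although the catalogue lists the vector type as mammalian expression, the feature table shows no eukaryotic promoter or polyadenylation signal. The plasmid is therefore a shuttle or donor clone rather than an expression construct in its own right.

The 1,047 bp SLC10A1 coding sequence lies between attL1 and attL2, the recombination sites used in the Gateway LR reaction. LR Clonase can move the ORF directionally into any attR-containing destination vector, which then supplies the promoter, tags and selection markers needed for the intended host. Upstream of the cassette, the rrnB T1 and T2 terminators insulate the insert from read-through transcription coming from the backbone. A T7 promoter sits just outside attL2, oriented back toward the insert. The short lacI and lacZα fragments are backbone remnants with no stated function, and M13 forward and reverse primer sites flank the cassette for sequence verification. No epitope tags or reporters are annotated, and the record does not state whether the ORF ends in a stop codon. The clone belongs to a large consortium collection of solute carrier ORFs, intended for subcloning into custom expression vectors for transporter research and drug discovery.
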