Addgene plasmid #131907: pDONR221_SLC10A1
Purpose: Gateway entry clone with codon-optimized ORF sequence for subcloning into custom expression vectors
Depositing lab: RESOLUTE Consortium & Giulio Superti-Furga. Depositing organization: CeMM Research Center for Molecular Medicine. Publication: The RESOLUTE consortium: unlocking SLC transporters for drug discovery. Superti-Furga G, Lackner D, Wiedmer T, Ingles-Prieto A, Barbosa B, Girardi E, Goldmann U, Gurtl B, Klavins K, Klimek C, Lindinger S, Lineiro-Retes E, Muller AC, Onstein S, Redinger G, Reil D, Sedlyarov V, Wolf G, Crawford M, Everley R, ... Steppan CM. Nat Rev Drug Discov. 2020 Jul;19(7):429-430. doi: 10.1038/d41573-020-00056-6. PubMed 32265506.
Backbone
  Vector backbone: pDONR221
  Backbone manufacturer: Thermo Fisher Scientific
  Backbone size w/o insert (bp): 2550
  Vector type: Mammalian Expression
Growth in bacteria
  Bacterial resistance: Kanamycin, 50 μg/mL
  Growth temperature: 37°C
  Growth strain: Stbl3
  Copy number: High Copy
Gene/Insert
  Gene/Insert name: SLC10A1 (alt name: NTCP)
  Species: H. sapiens (human)
  Insert size (bp): 1047
  Entrez Gene: SLC10A1 (a.k.a. FHCA2, NTCP)
  Cloning method: Gateway Cloning
  Sequencing primers: 5′ M13-fwd; 3′ M13-rev
Terms and licenses: Academic/Nonprofit Terms; Industry Terms
Depositor comments: For more information on the full Resolute plasmid collection, please see www.addgene.org/depositor-collections/re-solute/. Please provide your feedback on this plasmid to the RESOLUTE consortium by filling out their RESOLUTE repository feedback form: https://forms.office.com/Pages/ResponsePage.aspx?id=0e05yklzmkS7rjFGQL4N7z4feCLQvEJAmVcOCM_u885UN1JJRko0Ukg4TVQwNTZLOUxPQVJWT1NHUCQlQCN0PWcu
How to cite: pDONR221_SLC10A1 was a gift from RESOLUTE Consortium & Giulio Superti-Furga (Addgene plasmid # 131907 ; http://n2t.net/addgene:131907 ; RRID:Addgene_131907)
