>Addgene plasmid #131907 | pDONR221_SLC10A1 | depositor partial sequence | sequence record 253214 | Codon-optimized ORF of SLC10A1
ATGGAGGCCCACAACGCCAGCGCCCCTTTTAATTTCACACTGCCCCCTAACTTTGGCAAGAGGCCAACCG
ACCTGGCCCTGTCCGTGATCCTGGTGTTCATGCTGTTCTTTATCATGCTGAGCCTGGGCTGCACAATGGA
GTTTTCCAAGATCAAGGCACACCTGTGGAAGCCAAAGGGACTGGCAATCGCCCTGGTGGCCCAGTACGGC
ATCATGCCTCTGACCGCCTTTGTGCTGGGCAAGGTGTTCCGGCTGAAGAATATCGAGGCCCTGGCAATCC
TGGTGTGCGGATGTTCTCCCGGCGGCAACCTGTCTAACGTGTTCAGCCTGGCCATGAAGGGCGACATGAA
CCTGTCCATCGTGATGACCACATGCTCTACCTTTTGTGCCCTGGGCATGATGCCTCTGCTGCTGTACATC
TATAGCAGAGGCATCTACGACGGCGATCTGAAGGATAAGGTGCCATATAAGGGCATCGTGATCTCCCTGG
TGCTGGTGCTGATCCCATGCACAATCGGCATCGTGCTGAAGTCTAAGAGGCCCCAGTACATGCGCTATGT
GATCAAGGGCGGCATGATCATCATCCTGCTGTGCAGCGTGGCAGTGACCGTGCTGTCCGCCATCAATGTG
GGCAAGTCTATCATGTTCGCCATGACACCCCTGCTGATCGCCACCAGCTCCCTGATGCCTTTTATCGGCT
TCCTGCTGGGCTATGTGCTGTCCGCCCTGTTCTGCCTGAACGGCAGATGTCGGAGAACCGTGTCTATGGA
GACAGGCTGCCAGAATGTGCAGCTGTGCAGCACAATCCTGAACGTGGCCTTCCCACCCGAAGTGATCGGC
CCTCTGTTCTTTTTCCCACTGCTGTACATGATCTTTCAGCTGGGAGAGGGACTGCTGCTGATCGCAATCT
TTTGGTGTTACGAGAAGTTCAAGACCCCTAAGGACAAGACAAAGATGATCTATACCGCCGCCACCACAGA
GGAGACAATCCCAGGCGCCCTGGGCAATGGCACCTATAAGGGCGAGGATTGCAGCCCCTGTACCGCC
